>Addgene plasmid #173404 | RVD-TG1 | addgene full sequence | sequence record 361287 | Addgene NGS Result
GGTAACAGGATTAGCAGAGCGAGGTATGTAGGCGGTGCTACAGAGTTCTTGAAGTGGTGGCCTAACTACG
GCTACACTAGAAGAACAGTATTTGGTATCTGCGCTCTGCTGAAGCCAGTTACCTTCGGAAAAAGAGTTGG
TAGCTCTTGATCCGGCAAACAAACCACCGCTGGTAGCGGTGGTTTTTTTGTTTGCAAGCAGCAGATTACG
CGCAGAAAAAAAGGATCTCAAGAAGATCCTTTGATCTTTTCTACGGGGTCTGACGCTCAGTGGAACGACG
CGTAACTCACGTTAAGGGATTTTGGTCATGGGTGGCTCGACCAGATATGGTCTCGCCCCGGAGCAGGTGG
TGGCCATCGCTAGTAATGGGGGTGGCAAACAGGCTCTTGAGACTGTTCAGCGCCTTCTACCAGTTCTCTG
TCAAGCCCACGGCCTGACGCCCGAGCAAGTTGTAGCGATTGCTAGTAACAATGGTGGCAAACAGGCTCTT
GAAACCGTACAGCGCCTACTGCCAGTTCTCTGTCAAGCCCACGGTCTGACTCCGGAGCAGGTGAGACCAG
CTTTGGTCTAGAGGAGGCATGATGATATATTTTTATCTTGTGCAATGTAACATCAGAGATTTTGAGACAC
GGGCCAGAGCTGCCAGGAAACAGCTATGACCATGTAATACGACTCACTATAGGGGATATTTTATTTTCTC
CCAATCAGGCTTGATCCCCAGTAAGTCAAAAAATAGCTCGACATACTGTTCTTCCCCGATCAAGGGTTGG
TTTGCGCATTCACAGTTCTCCGCAAGAATTGATTGGCTCCAATTCTTGGAGTGGTGAATCCGTTAGCGAG
GTGCCGCCGGCTTCCATTCAGGTCGAGGTGGCCCGGCTCCATGCACCGCGACGCAACGCGGGGAGGCAGA
CAAGGTATAGGGCGGCGCCTACAATCCATGCCAACCCGTTCCATGTGCTCGCCGAGGCGGCATAAATCGC
CGTGACGATCAGCGGTCCAATGATCGAAGTTAGGCTGGTAAGAGCCGCGAGCGATCCTTGAAGCTGTCCC
TGATGGTCGTCATCTACCTGCCTGGACAGCATGGCCTGCAACGCGGGCATCCCGATGCCGCCGGAAGCGA
GAAGAATCATAATGGGGAAGGCCATCCAGCCTCGCGTCGCGAACGCCAGCAAGACGTAGCCCAGCGCGTC
GGCCGCCATGCCGGCGATAATGGCCTGCTTCTCGCCGAAACGTTTGGTGGCGGGACCAGTGACGAAGGCT
TGAGCGAGGGCGTGCAAGATTCCGAATACCGCAAGCGACAGGCCGATCATCGTCGCGCTCCAGCGAAAGC
GGTCCTCGCCGAAAATGACCCAGAGCGCTGCCGGCACCTGTCCTACGAGTTGCATGATAAAGAAGACAGT
CATAAGTGCGGCGACGATAGTCATGCCCCGCGCCCACCGGAAGGAGCTGACTGGGTTGAAGGCTCTCAAG
GGCATGGGTCGGCGCTCTCCCTTATGCGACTCCTGCATTAGGAAGCAGCCCAGTAGTAGGTTGAGGCCGT
TGAGCACCGCCGCCGCAAGGAATGGTGCATGTAAGGAGATGGCGCCCAACAGTCCCCCGGCCACGGGGCC
TGCCACCATACCCACGCCGAAACAAGCGCTCATGAGCCCGAAGTGGCGAGCCCGATCTTCCCCATCGGTG
ATGTCGGCGATATAGGCGCCAGCAACCGCACCTGTGGCGCCGGTGATGCCGGCCACGATGCGTCCGGCGT
AGAGAATCCACAGGACGGGTGTGGTCGCCATGATCGCGTAGTCGATAGTGGCTCCAAGTAGCGAAGCGAG
CAGGACTGGGCGGCGGCCAAAGCGGTCGGACAGTGCTCCGAGAACGGGTGCGCATAGAAATTGCATCAAC
GCATATAGCGCTAGCAGCACGCCATAGTGACTGGCGATGCTGTCGGAATGGACGATATCCCGCAAGAGGC
CCGGCAGTACCGGCATAACCAAGCCTATGCCTACAGCATCCAGGGTGACGGTGCCGAGGATGACGATGAG
CGCATTGTTAGATTTCATACACGGTGCCTGACTGCGTTAGCAATTTAACTGTGATAAACTACCGCATTAA
AGCTAATCGATGATAAGCTGTCAAACATGAGAATTAATTCATGTTCTTTCCTGCGTTATCCCCTGATTCT
GTGGATAACGCAGGAAAGAACATGTGAGCAAAAGGCCAGCAAAAGGCCAGGAACCGTAAAAAGGCCGCGT
TGCTGGCGTTTTTCCATAGGCTCCGCCCCCCTGACGAGCATCACAAAAATCGACGCTCAAGTCAGAGGTG
GCGAAACCCGACAGGACTATAAAGATACCAGGCGTTTCCCCCTGGAAGCTCCCTCGTGCGCTCTCCTGTT
CCGACCCTGCCGCTTACCGGATACCTGTCCGCCTTTCTCCCTTCGGGAAGCGTGGCGCTTTCTCATAGCT
CACGCTGTAGGTATCTCAGTTCGGTGTAGGTCGTTCGCTCCAAGCTGGGCTGTGTGCACGAACCCCCCGT
TCAGCCCGACCGCTGCGCCTTATCCGGTAACTATCGTCTTGAGTCCAACCCGGTAAGACACGACTTATCG
CCACTGGCAGCAGCCACT
Features (pLannotate 1.2.2; 6 found; start..end, strand, type, name):
    665..683     +  promoter       T7 promoter: promoter for bacteriophage T7 RNA polymerase
    686..760     -  CDS            KanR (fragment): aminoglycoside phosphotransferase; aphA-3; confers resistance to kanamycin
    858..2048    -  CDS            TcR: tetracycline efflux protein; tet; confers resistance to tetracycline
   2096..2124    -  promoter       tet promoter: E. coli promoter for tetracycline efflux protein gene
   2140..2179    +  rep_origin     RSF ori (fragment): Plasmids containing the RSF 1030 origin of replication can be propagated in E. coli cells that contain additional plasmids with compatible origins.
   2251..231     -  rep_origin     ori (across the origin): high-copy-number ColE1/pMB1/pBR322/pUC origin of replication
