[The description below was written by a language model from this plasmid's Addgene catalogue record and pLannotate feature annotations shown in this document.]
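Description:
RVD-TG1 is a small (about 2.6 kb) bacterial module plasmid from a library of building blocks for one-step assembly of custom TALE repeat arrays, such as those used to build DdCBE mitochondrial base editors or other TALE-based proteins. Its backbone is listed as a "TetR T vector", a TA-cloning plasmid; the vector type is otherwise unspecified. The feature table shows a high-copy ColE1/pUC-type origin of replication and a tetracycline efflux gene (TcR) driven by its native tet promoter, consistent with the recorded tetracycline selection and high copy number in E. coli. Short fragments annotated as a kanamycin resistance gene and an RSF origin are also detected. These appear to be non-functional remnants of the backbone's construction rather than working parts. A T7 promoter is present as well, although the record assigns it no role in this construct.

The payload is a synthetic dimer of two TALE repeats carrying the repeat-variable diresidues NG and NN, designated for position 1 of an array. In the standard TALE code NG recognises thymine and NN recognises guanine, which matches the "TG" in the name. According to the depositor, the dimer was inserted at the TA site of the vector. The automated annotation does not label the insert itself, so its exact coordinates and the flanking sites used to release it during assembly are not stated. The plasmid carries no eukaryotic expression elements. It serves purely as a donor of a position-specific two-repeat unit, to be combined with modules for the other positions and joined into a receiving vector that encodes the complete DNA-binding domain.
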