Addgene plasmid #173404: RVD-TG1
Purpose: One-step assembly of custom RVD arrays to construct DdCBE, TALE, etc.
Depositing lab: Bin Shen. Depositing organization: Nanjing Medical University. Publication: Precision modeling of mitochondrial diseases in zebrafish via DdCBE-mediated mtDNA base editing. Guo J, Zhang X, Chen X, Sun H, Dai Y, Wang J, Qian X, Tan L, Lou X, Shen B. Cell Discov. 2021 Sep 3;7(1):78. doi: 10.1038/s41421-021-00307-9. PubMed 34480028.
Backbone
  Vector backbone: TetR T vector
  Vector type: Unspecified
Growth in bacteria
  Bacterial resistance: Tetracycline, 10 μg/mL
  Growth temperature: 37°C
  Growth strain: DH5alpha
  Copy number: High Copy
Gene/Insert
  Gene/Insert name: NG-NN dimer RVD at Position1
  Species: Synthetic
  Mutation: no
  Cloning method: Restriction Enzyme; 5′ cloning site Unknown (unknown if destroyed)
Terms and licenses: Academic/Nonprofit Terms; Industry Terms: Not Available to Industry
Depositor comments: RVD is inserted into TA site of TetR T vector
How to cite: RVD-TG1 was a gift from Bin Shen (Addgene plasmid # 173404 ; http://n2t.net/addgene:173404 ; RRID:Addgene_173404)
