>Addgene plasmid #173404 | RVD-TG1 | depositor partial sequence | sequence record 336359 | RVD flanked by two Bsa I sites
GGTCTCGCCCCGGAGCAGGTGGTGGCCATCGCTAGTAATGGGGGTGGCAAACAGGCTCTTGAGACTGTTC
AGCGCCTTCTACCAGTTCTCTGTCAAGCCCACGGCCTGACGCCCGAGCAAGTTGTAGCGATTGCTAGTAA
CAATGGTGGCAAACAGGCTCTTGAAACCGTACAGCGCCTACTGCCAGTTCTCTGTCAAGCCCACGGTCTG
ACTCCGGAGCAGGTGAGACC
